>Addgene plasmid #155046 | plenti-Lb-Cas12a-2xNLS | addgene full sequence | sequence record 308670 | Addgene NGS Result
GGGTCTCTCTGGTTAGACCAGATCTGAGCCTGGGAGCTCTCTGGCTAACTAGGGAACCCACTGCTTAAGC
CTCAATAAAGCTTGCCTTGAGTGCTTCAAGTAGTGTGTGCCCGTCTGTTGTGTGACTCTGGTAACTAGAG
ATCCCTCAGACCCTTTTAGTCAGTGTGGAAAATCTCTAGCAGTGGCGCCCGAACAGGGACTTGAAAGCGA
AAGGGAAACCAGAGGAGCTCTCTCGACGCAGGACTCGGCTTGCTGAAGCGCGCACGGCAAGAGGCGAGGG
GCGGCGACTGGTGAGTACGCCAAAAATTTTGACTAGCGGAGGCTAGAAGGAGAGAGATGGGTGCGAGAGC
GTCAGTATTAAGCGGGGGAGAATTAGATCGCGATGGGAAAAAATTCGGTTAAGGCCAGGGGGAAAGAAAA
AATATAAATTAAAACATATAGTATGGGCAAGCAGGGAGCTAGAACGATTCGCAGTTAATCCTGGCCTGTT
AGAAACATCAGAAGGCTGTAGACAAATACTGGGACAGCTACAACCATCCCTTCAGACAGGATCAGAAGAA
CTTAGATCATTATATAATACAGTAGCAACCCTCTATTGTGTGCATCAAAGGATAGAGATAAAAGACACCA
AGGAAGCTTTAGACAAGATAGAGGAAGAGCAAAACAAAAGTAAGACCACCGCACAGCAAGCGGCCGCTGA
TCTTCAGACCTGGAGGAGGAGATATGAGGGACAATTGGAGAAGTGAATTATATAAATATAAAGTAGTAAA
AATTGAACCATTAGGAGTAGCACCCACCAAGGCAAAGAGAAGAGTGGTGCAGAGAGAAAAAAGAGCAGTG
GGAATAGGAGCTTTGTTCCTTGGGTTCTTGGGAGCAGCAGGAAGCACTATGGGCGCAGCGTCAATGACGC
TGACGGTACAGGCCAGACAATTATTGTCTGGTATAGTGCAGCAGCAGAACAATTTGCTGAGGGCTATTGA
GGCGCAACAGCATCTGTTGCAACTCACAGTCTGGGGCATCAAGCAGCTCCAGGCAAGAATCCTGGCTGTG
GAAAGATACCTAAAGGATCAACAGCTCCTGGGGATTTGGGGTTGCTCTGGAAAACTCATTTGCACCACTG
CTGTGCCTTGGAATGCTAGTTGGAGTAATAAATCTCTGGAACAGATTTGGAATCACACGACCTGGATGGA
GTGGGACAGAGAAATTAACAATTACACAAGCTTAATACACTCCTTAATTGAAGAATCGCAAAACCAGCAA
GAAAAGAATGAACAAGAATTATTGGAATTAGATAAATGGGCAAGTTTGTGGAATTGGTTTAACATAACAA
ATTGGCTGTGGTATATAAAATTATTCATAATGATAGTAGGAGGCTTGGTAGGTTTAAGAATAGTTTTTGC
TGTACTTTCTATAGTGAATAGAGTTAGGCAGGGATATTCACCATTATCGTTTCAGACCCACCTCCCAACC
CCGAGGGGACCCAGAGAGGGCCTATTTCCCATGATTCCTTCATATTTGCATATACGATACAAGGCTGTTA
GAGAGATAATTAGAATTAATTTGACTGTAAACACAAAGATATTAGTACAAAATACGTGACGTAGAAAGTA
ATAATTTCTTGGGTAGTTTGCAGTTTTAAAATTATGTTTTAAAATGGACTATCATAAATTCTAGATCTTG
AGACAAATGGCAGTATTCATCCACAATTTTAAAAGAAAAGGGGGGATTGGGGGGTACAGTGCAGGGGAAA
GAATAGTAGACATAATAGCAACAGACATACAAACTAAAGAATTACAAAAACAAATTACAAAAATTCAAAA
TTTTCGGGTTTATTACAGGGACAGCAGAGATCCACTTTGGCGCCGGCTCGAGTGGCTCCGGTGCCCGTCA
GTGGGCAGAGCGCACATCGCCCACAGTCCCCGAGAAGTTGGGGGGAGGGGTCGGCAATTGAACCGGTGCC
TAGAGAAGGTGGCGCGGGGTAAACTGGGAAAGTGATGTCGTGTACTGGCTCCGCCTTTTTCCCGAGGGTG
GGGGAGAACCGTATATAAGTGCAGTAGTCGCCGTGAACGTTCTTTTTCGCAACGGGTTTGCCGCCAGAAC
ACAGGTGTCGTGACGCGGTTAACACCATGGCCCCAAAGAAGAAGCGGAAGGTCGGTATCCACGGAGTCCC
AGCAGCCAGCAAGCTGGAGAAGTTTACAAACTGCTACTCCCTGTCTAAGACCCTGAGGTTCAAGGCCATC
CCTGTGGGCAAGACCCAGGAGAACATCGACAATAAGCGGCTGCTGGTGGAGGACGAGAAGAGAGCCGAGG
ATTATAAGGGCGTGAAGAAGCTGCTGGATCGCTACTATCTGTCTTTTATCAACGACGTGCTGCACAGCAT
CAAGCTGAAGAATCTGAACAATTACATCAGCCTGTTCCGGAAGAAAACCAGAACCGAGAAGGAGAATAAG
GAGCTGGAGAACCTGGAGATCAATCTGCGGAAGGAGATCGCCAAGGCCTTCAAGGGCAACGAGGGCTACA
AGTCCCTGTTTAAGAAGGATATCATCGAGACAATCCTGCCAGAGTTCCTGGACGATAAGGACGAGATCGC
CCTGGTGAACAGCTTCAATGGCTTTACCACAGCCTTCACCGGCTTCTTTGATAACAGAGAGAATATGTTT
TCCGAGGAGGCCAAGAGCACATCCATCGCCTTCAGGTGTATCAACGAGAATCTGACCCGCTACATCTCTA
ATATGGACATCTTCGAGAAGGTGGACGCCATCTTTGATAAGCACGAGGTGCAGGAGATCAAGGAGAAGAT
CCTGAACAGCGACTATGATGTGGAGGATTTCTTTGAGGGCGAGTTCTTTAACTTTGTGCTGACACAGGAG
GGCATCGACGTGTATAACGCCATCATCGGCGGCTTCGTGACCGAGAGCGGCGAGAAGATCAAGGGCCTGA
ACGAGTACATCAACCTGTATAATCAGAAAACCAAGCAGAAGCTGCCTAAGTTTAAGCCACTGTATAAGCA
GGTGCTGAGCGATCGGGAGTCTCTGAGCTTCTACGGCGAGGGCTATACATCCGATGAGGAGGTGCTGGAG
GTGTTTAGAAACACCCTGAACAAGAACAGCGAGATCTTCAGCTCCATCAAGAAGCTGGAGAAGCTGTTCA
AGAATTTTGACGAGTACTCTAGCGCCGGCATCTTTGTGAAGAACGGCCCCGCCATCAGCACAATCTCCAA
GGATATCTTCGGCGAGTGGAACGTGATCCGGGACAAGTGGAATGCCGAGTATGACGATATCCACCTGAAG
AAGAAGGCCGTGGTGACCGAGAAGTACGAGGACGATCGGAGAAAGTCCTTCAAGAAGATCGGCTCCTTTT
CTCTGGAGCAGCTGCAGGAGTACGCCGACGCCGATCTGTCTGTGGTGGAGAAGCTGAAGGAGATCATCAT
CCAGAAGGTGGATGAGATCTACAAGGTGTATGGCTCCTCTGAGAAGCTGTTCGACGCCGATTTTGTGCTG
GAGAAGAGCCTGAAGAAGAACGACGCCGTGGTGGCCATCATGAAGGACCTGCTGGATTCTGTGAAGAGCT
TCGAGAATTACATCAAGGCCTTCTTTGGCGAGGGCAAGGAGACAAACAGGGACGAGTCCTTCTATGGCGA
TTTTGTGCTGGCCTACGACATCCTGCTGAAGGTGGACCACATCTACGATGCCATCCGCAATTATGTGACC
CAGAAGCCCTACTCTAAGGATAAGTTCAAGCTGTATTTTCAGAACCCTCAGTTCATGGGCGGCTGGGACA
AGGATAAGGAGACAGACTATCGGGCCACCATCCTGAGATACGGCTCCAAGTACTATCTGGCCATCATGGA
TAAGAAGTACGCCAAGTGCCTGCAGAAGATCGACAAGGACGATGTGAACGGCAATTACGAGAAGATCAAC
TATAAGCTGCTGCCCGGCCCTAATAAGATGCTGCCAAAGGTGTTCTTTTCTAAGAAGTGGATGGCCTACT
ATAACCCCAGCGAGGACATCCAGAAGATCTACAAGAATGGCACATTCAAGAAGGGCGATATGTTTAACCT
GAATGACTGTCACAAGCTGATCGACTTCTTTAAGGATAGCATCTCCCGGTATCCAAAGTGGTCCAATGCC
TACGATTTCAACTTTTCTGAGACAGAGAAGTATAAGGACATCGCCGGCTTTTACAGAGAGGTGGAGGAGC
AGGGCTATAAGGTGAGCTTCGAGTCTGCCAGCAAGAAGGAGGTGGATAAGCTGGTGGAGGAGGGCAAGCT
GTATATGTTCCAGATCTATAACAAGGACTTTTCCGATAAGTCTCACGGCACACCCAATCTGCACACCATG
TACTTCAAGCTGCTGTTTGACGAGAACAATCACGGACAGATCAGGCTGAGCGGAGGAGCAGAGCTGTTCA
TGAGGCGCGCCTCCCTGAAGAAGGAGGAGCTGGTGGTGCACCCAGCCAACTCCCCTATCGCCAACAAGAA
TCCAGATAATCCCAAGAAAACCACAACCCTGTCCTACGACGTGTATAAGGATAAGAGGTTTTCTGAGGAC
CAGTACGAGCTGCACATCCCAATCGCCATCAATAAGTGCCCCAAGAACATCTTCAAGATCAATACAGAGG
TGCGCGTGCTGCTGAAGCACGACGATAACCCCTATGTGATCGGCATCGATAGGGGCGAGCGCAATCTGCT
GTATATCGTGGTGGTGGACGGCAAGGGCAACATCGTGGAGCAGTATTCCCTGAACGAGATCATCAACAAC
TTCAACGGCATCAGGATCAAGACAGATTACCACTCTCTGCTGGACAAGAAGGAGAAGGAGAGGTTCGAGG
CCCGCCAGAACTGGACCTCCATCGAGAATATCAAGGAGCTGAAGGCCGGCTATATCTCTCAGGTGGTGCA
CAAGATCTGCGAGCTGGTGGAGAAGTACGATGCCGTGATCGCCCTGGAGGACCTGAACTCTGGCTTTAAG
AATAGCCGCGTGAAGGTGGAGAAGCAGGTGTATCAGAAGTTCGAGAAGATGCTGATCGATAAGCTGAACT
ACATGGTGGACAAGAAGTCTAATCCTTGTGCAACAGGCGGCGCCCTGAAGGGCTATCAGATCACCAATAA
GTTCGAGAGCTTTAAGTCCATGTCTACCCAGAACGGCTTCATCTTTTACATCCCTGCCTGGCTGACATCC
AAGATCGATCCATCTACCGGCTTTGTGAACCTGCTGAAAACCAAGTATACCAGCATCGCCGATTCCAAGA
AGTTCATCAGCTCCTTTGACAGGATCATGTACGTGCCCGAGGAGGATCTGTTCGAGTTTGCCCTGGACTA
TAAGAACTTCTCTCGCACAGACGCCGATTACATCAAGAAGTGGAAGCTGTACTCCTACGGCAACCGGATC
AGAATCTTCCGGAATCCTAAGAAGAACAACGTGTTCGACTGGGAGGAGGTGTGCCTGACCAGCGCCTATA
AGGAGCTGTTCAACAAGTACGGCATCAATTATCAGCAGGGCGATATCAGAGCCCTGCTGTGCGAGCAGTC
CGACAAGGCCTTCTACTCTAGCTTTATGGCCCTGATGAGCCTGATGCTGCAGATGCGGAACAGCATCACA
GGCCGCACCGACGTGGATTTTCTGATCAGCCCTGTGAAGAACTCCGACGGCATCTTCTACGATAGCCGGA
ACTATGAGGCCCAGGAGAATGCCATCCTGCCAAAGAACGCCGACGCCAATGGCGCCTATAACATCGCCAG
AAAGGTGCTGTGGGCCATCGGCCAGTTCAAGAAGGCCGAGGACGAGAAGCTGGATAAGGTGAAGATCGCC
ATCTCTAACAAGGAGTGGCTGGAGTACGCCCAGACCAGCGTGAAGCACAAAAGGCCGGCGGCCACGAAAA
AGGCCGGCCAGGCAAAAAAGAAAAAGGGATCCGAACAAAAACTCATCTCAGAAGAGGATCTGGGCAGTGG
AGAGGGCAGAGGAAGTCTGCTAACATGCGGTGACGTCGAGGAGAATCCTGGCCCAACCATGATTGAACAA
GATGGATTGCACGCAGGTTCTCCGGCCGCTTGGGTGGAGAGGCTATTCGGCTATGACTGGGCACAACAGA
CAATCGGCTGCTCTGATGCCGCCGTGTTCCGGCTGTCAGCGCAGGGGCGCCCGGTTCTTTTTGTCAAGAC
CGACCTGTCCGGTGCCCTGAATGAACTGCAGGACGAGGCAGCGCGGCTATCGTGGCTGGCCACGACGGGC
GTTCCTTGCGCAGCTGTGCTCGACGTTGTCACTGAAGCGGGAAGGGACTGGCTGCTATTGGGCGAAGTGC
CGGGGCAGGATCTCCTGTCATCTCACCTTGCTCCTGCCGAGAAAGTATCCATCATGGCTGATGCAATGCG
GCGGCTGCATACGCTTGATCCGGCTACCTGCCCATTCGACCACCAAGCGAAACATCGCATCGAGCGAGCA
CGTACTCGGATGGAAGCCGGTCTTGTCGATCAGGATGATCTGGACGAAGAGCATCAGGGGCTCGCGCCAG
CCGAACTGTTCGCCAGGCTCAAGGCGCGCATGCCCGACGGCGATGATCTCGTCGTGACCCATGGCGATGC
CTGCTTGCCGAATATCATGGTGGAAAATGGCCGCTTTTCTGGATTCATCGACTGTGGCCGGCTGGGTGTG
GCGGACCGCTATCAGGACATAGCGTTGGCTACCCGTGATATTGCTGAAGAGCTTGGCGGCGAATGGGCTG
ACCGCTTCCTCGTGCTTTACGGTATCGCCGCTCCCGATTCGCAGCGCATCGCCTTCTATCGCCTTCTTGA
CGAGTTCTTCTGATAAACGCGTTAAGTCGACAATCAACCTCTGGATTACAAAATTTGTGAAAGATTGACT
GGTATTCTTAACTATGTTGCTCCTTTTACGCTATGTGGATACGCTGCTTTAATGCCTTTGTATCATGCTA
TTGCTTCCCGTATGGCTTTCATTTTCTCCTCCTTGTATAAATCCTGGTTGCTGTCTCTTTATGAGGAGTT
GTGGCCCGTTGTCAGGCAACGTGGCGTGGTGTGCACTGTGTTTGCTGACGCAACCCCCACTGGTTGGGGC
ATTGCCACCACCTGTCAGCTCCTTTCCGGGACTTTCGCTTTCCCCCTCCCTATTGCCACGGCGGAACTCA
TCGCCGCCTGCCTTGCCCGCTGCTGGACAGGGGCTCGGCTGTTGGGCACTGACAATTCCGTGGTGTTGTC
GGGGAAATCATCGTCCTTTCCTTGGCTGCTCGCCTGTGTTGCCACCTGGATTCTGCGCGGGACGTCCTTC
TGCTACGTCCCTTCGGCCCTCAATCCAGCGGACCTTCCTTCCCGCGGCCTGCTGCCGGCTCTGCGGCCTC
TTCCGCGTCTTCGCCTTCGCCCTCAGACGAGTCGGATCTCCCTTTGGGCCGCCTCCCCGCGTCGACTTTA
AGACCAATGACTTACAAGGCAGCTGTAGATCTTAGCCACTTTTTAAAAGAAAAGGGGGGACTGGAAGGGC
TAATTCACTCCCAACGAAGACAAGATCTGCTTTTTGCTTGTACTGGGTCTCTCTGGTTAGACCAGATCTG
AGCCTGGGAGCTCTCTGGCTAACTAGGGAACCCACTGCTTAAGCCTCAATAAAGCTTGCCTTGAGTGCTT
CAAGTAGTGTGTGCCCGTCTGTTGTGTGACTCTGGTAACTAGAGATCCCTCAGACCCTTTTAGTCAGTGT
GGAAAATCTCTAGCAGTACGTATAGTAGTTCATGTCATCTTATTATTCAGTATTTATAACTTGCAAAGAA
ATGAATATCAGAGAGTGAGAGGAACTTGTTTATTGCAGCTTATAATGGTTACAAATAAAGCAATAGCATC
ACAAATTTCACAAATAAAGCATTTTTTTCACTGCATTCTAGTTGTGGTTTGTCCAAACTCATCAATGTAT
CTTATCATGTCTGGCTCTAGCTATCCCGCCCCTAACTCCGCCCATCCCGCCCCTAACTCCGCCCAGTTCC
GCCCATTCTCCGCCCCATGGCTGACTAATTTTTTTTATTTATGCAGAGGCCGAGGCCGCCTCGGCCTCTG
AGCTATTCCAGAAGTAGTGAGGAGGCTTTTTTGGAGGCCTAGGGACGTACCCAATTCGCCCTATAGTGAG
TCGTATTACGCGCGCTCACTGGCCGTCGTTTTACAACGTCGTGACTGGGAAAACCCTGGCGTTACCCAAC
TTAATCGCCTTGCAGCACATCCCCCTTTCGCCAGCTGGCGTAATAGCGAAGAGGCCCGCACCGATCGCCC
TTCCCAACAGTTGCGCAGCCTGAATGGCGAATGGG
[124 nt withheld, positions 8296-8419]
C
[91 nt withheld, positions 8421-8511]
A
[49 nt withheld, positions 8513-8561]
CCTTTGACGTTGGAGTCCACGTTCTTT
[37 nt withheld, positions 8589-8625]
ACCCTATCTCGGTCTATTCTTTTGATTTATAAGGGATTTTGCCGATTTCGGCCTATTGGTTAAAAAATGA
GCTGATTTAACAAAAATTTAACGCGAATTTTAACAAAATATTAACGCTTACAATTTAGGTGGCACTTTTC
GGGGAAATGTGCGCGGAACCCCTATTTGTTTATTTTTCTAAATACATTCAAATATGTATCCGCTCATGAG
ACAATAACCCTGATAAATGCTTCAATAATATTGAAAAAGGAAGAGTATGAGTATTCAACATTTCCGTGTC
GCCCTTATTCCCTTTTTTGCGGCATTTTGCCTTCCTGTTTTTGCTCACCCAGAAACGCTGGTGAAAGTAA
AAGATGCTGAAGATCAGTTGGGTGCACGAGTGGGTTACATCGAACTGGATCTCAACAGCGGTAAGATCCT
TGAGAGTTTTCGCCCCGAAGAACGTTTTCCAATGATGAGCACTTTTAAAGTTCTGCTATGTGGCGCGGTA
TTATCCCGTATTGACGCCGGGCAAGAGCAACTCGGTCGCCGCATACACTATTCTCAGAATGACTTGGTTG
AGTACTCACCAGTCACAGAAAAGCATCTTACGGATGGCATGACAGTAAGAGAATTATGCAGTGCTGCCAT
AACCATGAGTGATAACACTGCGGCCAACTTACTTCTGACAACGATCGGAGGACCGAAGGAGCTAACCGCT
TTTTTGCACAACATGGGGGATCATGTAACTCGCCTTGATCGTTGGGAACCGGAGCTGAATGAAGCCATAC
CAAACGACGAGCGTGACACCACGATGCCTGTAGCAATGGCAACAACGTTGCGCAAACTATTAACTGGCGA
ACTACTTACTCTAGCTTCCCGGCAACAATTAATAGACTGGATGGAGGCGGATAAAGTTGCAGGACCACTT
CTGCGCTCGGCCCTTCCGGCTGGCTGGTTTATTGCTGATAAATCTGGAGCCGGTGAGCGTGGGTCTCGCG
GTATCATTGCAGCACTGGGGCCAGATGGTAAGCCCTCCCGTATCGTAGTTATCTACACGACGGGGAGTCA
GGCAACTATGGATGAACGAAATAGACAGATCGCTGAGATAGGTGCCTCACTGATTAAGCATTGGTAACTG
TCAGACCAAGTTTACTCATATATACTTTAGATTGATTTAAAACTTCATTTTTAATTTAAAAGGATCTAGG
TGAAGATCCTTTTTGATAATCTCATGACCAAAATCCCTTAACGTGAGTTTTCGTTCCACTGAGCGTCAGA
CCCCGTAGAAAAGATCAAAGGATCTTCTTGAGATCCTTTTTTTCTGCGCGTAATCTGCTGCTTGCAAACA
AAAAAACCACCGCTACCAGCGGTGGTTTGTTTGCCGGATCAAGAGCTACCAACTCTTTTTCCGAAGGTAA
CTGGCTTCAGCAGAGCGCAGATACCAAATACTGTTCTTCTAGTGTAGCCGTAGTTAGGCCACCACTTCAA
GAACTCTGTAGCACCGCCTACATACCTCGCTCTGCTAATCCTGTTACCAGTGGCTGCTGCCAGTGGCGAT
AAGTCGTGTCTTACCGGGTTGGACTCAAGACGATAGTTACCGGATAAGGCGCAGCGGTCGGGCTGAACGG
GGGGTTCGTGCACACAGCCCAGCTTGGAGCGAACGACCTACACCGAACTGAGATACCTACAGCGTGAGCT
ATGAGAAAGCGCCACGCTTCCCGAAGGGAGAAAGGCGGACAGGTATCCGGTAAGCGGCAGGGTCGGAACA
GGAGAGCGCACGAGGGAGCTTCCAGGGGGAAACGCCTGGTATCTTTATAGTCCTGTCGGGTTTCGCCACC
TCTGACTTGAGCGTCGATTTTTGTGATGCTCGTCAGGGGGGCGGAGCCTATGGAAAAACGCCAGCAACGC
GGCCTTTTTACGGTTCCTGGCCTTTTGCTGGCCTTTTGCTCACATGTTCTTTCCTGCGTTATCCCCTGAT
TCTGTGGATAACCGTATTACCGCCTTTGAGTGAGCTGATACCGCTCGCCGCAGCCGAACGACCGAGCGCA
GCGAGTCAGTGAGCGAGGAAGCGGAAGAGCGCCCAATACGCAAACCGCCTCTCCCCGCGCGTTGGCCGAT
TCATTAATGCAGCTGGCACGACAGGTTTCCCGACTGGAAAGCGGGCAGTGAGCGCAACGCAATTAATGTG
AGTTAGCTCACTCATTAGGCACCCCAGGCTTTACACTTTATGCTTCCGGCTCGTATGTTGTGTGGAATTG
TGAGCGGATAACAATTTCACACAGGAAACAGCTATGACCATGATTACGCCAAGCGCGCAATTAACCCTCA
CTAAAGGGAACAAAAGCTGGAGCTGCAAGCTTAATGTAGTCTTATGCAATACTCTTGTAGTCTTGCAACA
TGGTAACGATGAGTTAGCAACATGCCTTACAAGGAGAGAAAAAGCACCGTGCATGCCGATTGGTGGAAGT
AAGGTGGTACGATCGTGCCTTATTAGGAAGGCAACAGACGGGTCTGACATGGATTGGACGAACCACTGAA
TTGCCGCATTGCAGAGATATTGTATTTAAGTGCCTAGCTCGATACATAAAC
Features (pLannotate 1.2.2; 28 found; start..end, strand, type, name):
      1..181     +  LTR            5' LTR (truncated): truncated 5' long terminal repeat (LTR) from HIV-1
    228..353     +  misc_feature   HIV-1 Ψ: packaging signal of human immunodeficiency virus type 1
    337..700     +  CDS            HIV-1 gag (fragment): gag protein from human immunodeficiency virus 1; gag
    846..1079    +  misc_feature   RRE: The Rev response element (RRE) of HIV-1 allows for Rev-dependent mRNA export from the nucleus to the cytoplasm.
   1456..1482    +  CDS            Rev (fragment): human immunodeficiency virus 1 (HIV-1) Rev protein; rev; enhances nuclear export of unspliced and incompletely spliced viral mRNAs
   1486..1666    +  promoter       U6 promoter (fragment): RNA polymerase III promoter for human U6 snRNA
   1707..1824    +  misc_feature   cPPT/CTS: central polypurine tract and central termination sequence of HIV-1
   1893..2104    +  promoter       EF-1α core promoter: core promoter for human elongation factor EF-1α
   2178..5858    +  CDS            LbCpf1: CRISPR-associated protein from Lachnospiraceae bacterium ND2006 (Zetsche et al., 2015)
   5859..5906    +  CDS            nucleoplasmin NLS: bipartite nuclear localization signal from nucleoplasmin
   6009..6803    +  CDS            NeoR/KanR: aminoglycoside phosphotransferase from Tn5; aph(3')-II (or nptII); confers resistance to neomycin, kanamycin, and G418 (Geneticin®)
   6822..7410    +  misc_feature   WPRE: woodchuck hepatitis virus posttranscriptional regulatory element
   7461..7480    +  misc_feature   cPPT/CTS (fragment): central polypurine tract and central termination sequence of HIV-1
   7482..7715    +  LTR            3' LTR (ΔU3): self-inactivating 3' long terminal repeat (LTR) from HIV-1
   7793..7914    +  polyA_signal   SV40 poly(A) signal: SV40 polyadenylation signal
   7954..8089    +  rep_origin     SV40 ori: SV40 origin of replication
   8110..8128    -  promoter       T7 promoter: promoter for bacteriophage T7 RNA polymerase
   8136..8291    +  CDS            lacZα (fragment): LacZα fragment of β-galactosidase; lacZ fragment
   8296..8724    +  rep_origin     f1 ori (sequence partly withheld): f1 bacteriophage origin of replication; arrow indicates direction of (+) strand synthesis
   8777..8881    +  promoter       AmpR promoter: bla
   8882..9742    +  CDS            AmpR: β-lactamase; bla; confers resistance to ampicillin, carbenicillin, and related antibiotics
   9913..10501   +  rep_origin     ori: high-copy-number ColE1/pMB1/pBR322/pUC origin of replication
  10684..10776   +  CDS            lacI (fragment): lac repressor; lacI; The lac repressor binds to the lac operator to inhibit transcription in E. coli. This inhibition can be relieved by adding lactose or isopropyl-β-D-thiogalactopyranoside (IPTG).
  10789..10810   +  protein_bind   CAP binding site: CAP binding activates transcription in the presence of cAMP. E. coli catabolite activator protein
  10825..10855   +  promoter       lac promoter: promoter for the E. coli lac operon
  10859..10881   +  protein_bind   lac operator (fragment): The lac repressor binds to the lac operator to inhibit transcription in E. coli. This inhibition can be relieved by adding lactose or isopropyl-β-D-thiogalactopyranoside (IPTG). lac repressor encoded by lacI
  10924..10942   +  promoter       T3 promoter: promoter for bacteriophage T3 RNA polymerase
  10970..11196   +  promoter       RSV promoter: Rous sarcoma virus enhancer/promoter
