[The description below was written by a language model from this plasmid's Addgene catalogue record and pLannotate feature annotations shown in this document.]
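Description:
plenti-Lb-Cas12a-2xNLS is a third-generation-style, self-inactivating HIV-1 lentiviral vector for stable expression of the Lachnospiraceae bacterium Cas12a (Cpf1) nuclease in mammalian cells, built on the lentiCRISPR pXPR_001/Lenti_Cas9_2A_Blast backbone. In bacteria it is maintained through a high-copy ColE1/pUC origin and selected with ampicillin (AmpR). An f1 origin, an SV40 origin and poly(A) signal, and remnants of lac, T7 and T3 cloning elements are also carried in the backbone. Viral genomic RNA is driven by an RSV promoter fused to a truncated 5' LTR. It carries the Ψ packaging signal with a gag fragment, the RRE for Rev-dependent nuclear export, and the cPPT/CTS. A WPRE enhances transcript expression, and the ΔU3 3' LTR inactivates LTR promoter activity after integration. Only a fragment of a U6 promoter is annotated, and neither the catalogue fields nor the feature table indicates a guide RNA cassette.

The payload is a human codon-optimized LbCas12a coding sequence under the EF-1α core promoter. According to the catalogue entry it has an N-terminal SV40 NLS and a C-terminal nucleoplasmin NLS followed by a Myc tag. The feature table annotates only the nucleoplasmin NLS explicitly. A NeoR/KanR gene lies downstream in the same orientation with no separate promoter annotated, consistent with the stated expression of G418 resistance from EF-1α. The linking element is not annotated, although the parental backbone name suggests a 2A-type arrangement. The depositor notes two amino-acid differences (S177R, E182D) in the resistance cassette, which are not thought to matter functionally but for which validation is advised. The vector is suited to generating G418-selected cell lines with nuclear Cas12a, and the associated work used a hybrid Cas9–Cas12a platform for genetic interaction mapping and exon-resolution functional genomics.
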