Addgene plasmid #155046: plenti-Lb-Cas12a-2xNLS
Purpose: Lentiviral vector expressing human codon-optimized _C-terminal Myc-tagged Lachnospiraceae bacterium (Lb)-Cas12a nuclease with N- and C-terminal NLS and Neomycin/G418/Geneticin resistance from EF-1alpha promoter
Depositing lab: Benjamin Blencowe & Jason Moffat. Depositing organization: University of Toronto. Publication: Genetic interaction mapping and exon-resolution functional genomics with a hybrid Cas9-Cas12a platform. Gonatopoulos-Pournatzis T, Aregger M, Brown KR, Farhangmehr S, Braunschweig U, Ward HN, Ha KCH, Weiss A, Billmann M, Durbic T, Myers CL, Blencowe BJ, Moffat J. Nat Biotechnol. 2020 May;38(5):638-648. doi: 10.1038/s41587-020-0437-z. Epub 2020 Mar 16. PubMed 32249828.
Backbone
  Vector backbone: lenti CRISPR pXPR_001/Lenti_Cas9_2A_Blast (Addgene plasmid #73310)
  Backbone size w/o insert (bp): 7377
  Vector type: Mammalian Expression, Lentiviral, CRISPR
  Selectable markers: Neomycin (select with G418)
Growth in bacteria
  Bacterial resistance: Ampicillin, 100 μg/mL
  Growth temperature: 30°C
  Growth strain: NEB Stable
  Copy number: High Copy
Gene/Insert
  Gene/Insert name: LbCas12a
  Species: Lachnospiraceae bacterium
  Insert size (bp): 3816
  Promoter: EF-1a
  Tag / fusion protein: SV40 NLS (N terminal on insert); Nucleoplasmin NLS, Myc-tag (C terminal on insert)
  Cloning method: Restriction Enzyme; 5′ cloning site Unknown (unknown if destroyed); 3′ cloning site Unknown (unknown if destroyed)
  Sequencing primers: 5′ GTAAAACGACGGCCAGT; 3′ TGGGCCAGGATTCTCCTCG
Terms and licenses: Academic/Nonprofit Terms; Industry Terms: Not Available to Industry
Depositor comments: The NeoR/KanR cassette contains S177R and E182D mismatches compared to the reference sequence. The depositing lab does not believe these are of functional concern but the construct should be functionally validated prior to experimentation.
How to cite: plenti-Lb-Cas12a-2xNLS was a gift from Benjamin Blencowe & Jason Moffat (Addgene plasmid # 155046 ; http://n2t.net/addgene:155046 ; RRID:Addgene_155046)
