>Addgene plasmid #155046 | plenti-Lb-Cas12a-2xNLS | depositor partial sequence | sequence record 300000 | LbCpf1
AGCAAGCTGGAGAAGTTTACAAACTGCTACTCCCTGTCTAAGACCCTGAGGTTCAAGGCCATCCCTGTGG
GCAAGACCCAGGAGAACATCGACAATAAGCGGCTGCTGGTGGAGGACGAGAAGAGAGCCGAGGATTATAA
GGGCGTGAAGAAGCTGCTGGATCGCTACTATCTGTCTTTTATCAACGACGTGCTGCACAGCATCAAGCTG
AAGAATCTGAACAATTACATCAGCCTGTTCCGGAAGAAAACCAGAACCGAGAAGGAGAATAAGGAGCTGG
AGAACCTGGAGATCAATCTGCGGAAGGAGATCGCCAAGGCCTTCAAGGGCAACGAGGGCTACAAGTCCCT
GTTTAAGAAGGATATCATCGAGACAATCCTGCCAGAGTTCCTGGACGATAAGGACGAGATCGCCCTGGTG
AACAGCTTCAATGGCTTTACCACAGCCTTCACCGGCTTCTTTGATAACAGAGAGAATATGTTTTCCGAGG
AGGCCAAGAGCACATCCATCGCCTTCAGGTGTATCAACGAGAATCTGACCCGCTACATCTCTAATATGGA
CATCTTCGAGAAGGTGGACGCCATCTTTGATAAGCACGAGGTGCAGGAGATCAAGGAGAAGATCCTGAAC
AGCGACTATGATGTGGAGGATTTCTTTGAGGGCGAGTTCTTTAACTTTGTGCTGACACAGGAGGGCATCG
ACGTGTATAACGCCATCATCGGCGGCTTCGTGACCGAGAGCGGCGAGAAGATCAAGGGCCTGAACGAGTA
CATCAACCTGTATAATCAGAAAACCAAGCAGAAGCTGCCTAAGTTTAAGCCACTGTATAAGCAGGTGCTG
AGCGATCGGGAGTCTCTGAGCTTCTACGGCGAGGGCTATACATCCGATGAGGAGGTGCTGGAGGTGTTTA
GAAACACCCTGAACAAGAACAGCGAGATCTTCAGCTCCATCAAGAAGCTGGAGAAGCTGTTCAAGAATTT
TGACGAGTACTCTAGCGCCGGCATCTTTGTGAAGAACGGCCCCGCCATCAGCACAATCTCCAAGGATATC
TTCGGCGAGTGGAACGTGATCCGGGACAAGTGGAATGCCGAGTATGACGATATCCACCTGAAGAAGAAGG
CCGTGGTGACCGAGAAGTACGAGGACGATCGGAGAAAGTCCTTCAAGAAGATCGGCTCCTTTTCTCTGGA
GCAGCTGCAGGAGTACGCCGACGCCGATCTGTCTGTGGTGGAGAAGCTGAAGGAGATCATCATCCAGAAG
GTGGATGAGATCTACAAGGTGTATGGCTCCTCTGAGAAGCTGTTCGACGCCGATTTTGTGCTGGAGAAGA
GCCTGAAGAAGAACGACGCCGTGGTGGCCATCATGAAGGACCTGCTGGATTCTGTGAAGAGCTTCGAGAA
TTACATCAAGGCCTTCTTTGGCGAGGGCAAGGAGACAAACAGGGACGAGTCCTTCTATGGCGATTTTGTG
CTGGCCTACGACATCCTGCTGAAGGTGGACCACATCTACGATGCCATCCGCAATTATGTGACCCAGAAGC
CCTACTCTAAGGATAAGTTCAAGCTGTATTTTCAGAACCCTCAGTTCATGGGCGGCTGGGACAAGGATAA
GGAGACAGACTATCGGGCCACCATCCTGAGATACGGCTCCAAGTACTATCTGGCCATCATGGATAAGAAG
TACGCCAAGTGCCTGCAGAAGATCGACAAGGACGATGTGAACGGCAATTACGAGAAGATCAACTATAAGC
TGCTGCCCGGCCCTAATAAGATGCTGCCAAAGGTGTTCTTTTCTAAGAAGTGGATGGCCTACTATAACCC
CAGCGAGGACATCCAGAAGATCTACAAGAATGGCACATTCAAGAAGGGCGATATGTTTAACCTGAATGAC
TGTCACAAGCTGATCGACTTCTTTAAGGATAGCATCTCCCGGTATCCAAAGTGGTCCAATGCCTACGATT
TCAACTTTTCTGAGACAGAGAAGTATAAGGACATCGCCGGCTTTTACAGAGAGGTGGAGGAGCAGGGCTA
TAAGGTGAGCTTCGAGTCTGCCAGCAAGAAGGAGGTGGATAAGCTGGTGGAGGAGGGCAAGCTGTATATG
TTCCAGATCTATAACAAGGACTTTTCCGATAAGTCTCACGGCACACCCAATCTGCACACCATGTACTTCA
AGCTGCTGTTTGACGAGAACAATCACGGACAGATCAGGCTGAGCGGAGGAGCAGAGCTGTTCATGAGGCG
CGCCTCCCTGAAGAAGGAGGAGCTGGTGGTGCACCCAGCCAACTCCCCTATCGCCAACAAGAATCCAGAT
AATCCCAAGAAAACCACAACCCTGTCCTACGACGTGTATAAGGATAAGAGGTTTTCTGAGGACCAGTACG
AGCTGCACATCCCAATCGCCATCAATAAGTGCCCCAAGAACATCTTCAAGATCAATACAGAGGTGCGCGT
GCTGCTGAAGCACGACGATAACCCCTATGTGATCGGCATCGATAGGGGCGAGCGCAATCTGCTGTATATC
GTGGTGGTGGACGGCAAGGGCAACATCGTGGAGCAGTATTCCCTGAACGAGATCATCAACAACTTCAACG
GCATCAGGATCAAGACAGATTACCACTCTCTGCTGGACAAGAAGGAGAAGGAGAGGTTCGAGGCCCGCCA
GAACTGGACCTCCATCGAGAATATCAAGGAGCTGAAGGCCGGCTATATCTCTCAGGTGGTGCACAAGATC
TGCGAGCTGGTGGAGAAGTACGATGCCGTGATCGCCCTGGAGGACCTGAACTCTGGCTTTAAGAATAGCC
GCGTGAAGGTGGAGAAGCAGGTGTATCAGAAGTTCGAGAAGATGCTGATCGATAAGCTGAACTACATGGT
GGACAAGAAGTCTAATCCTTGTGCAACAGGCGGCGCCCTGAAGGGCTATCAGATCACCAATAAGTTCGAG
AGCTTTAAGTCCATGTCTACCCAGAACGGCTTCATCTTTTACATCCCTGCCTGGCTGACATCCAAGATCG
ATCCATCTACCGGCTTTGTGAACCTGCTGAAAACCAAGTATACCAGCATCGCCGATTCCAAGAAGTTCAT
CAGCTCCTTTGACAGGATCATGTACGTGCCCGAGGAGGATCTGTTCGAGTTTGCCCTGGACTATAAGAAC
TTCTCTCGCACAGACGCCGATTACATCAAGAAGTGGAAGCTGTACTCCTACGGCAACCGGATCAGAATCT
TCCGGAATCCTAAGAAGAACAACGTGTTCGACTGGGAGGAGGTGTGCCTGACCAGCGCCTATAAGGAGCT
GTTCAACAAGTACGGCATCAATTATCAGCAGGGCGATATCAGAGCCCTGCTGTGCGAGCAGTCCGACAAG
GCCTTCTACTCTAGCTTTATGGCCCTGATGAGCCTGATGCTGCAGATGCGGAACAGCATCACAGGCCGCA
CCGACGTGGATTTTCTGATCAGCCCTGTGAAGAACTCCGACGGCATCTTCTACGATAGCCGGAACTATGA
GGCCCAGGAGAATGCCATCCTGCCAAAGAACGCCGACGCCAATGGCGCCTATAACATCGCCAGAAAGGTG
CTGTGGGCCATCGGCCAGTTCAAGAAGGCCGAGGACGAGAAGCTGGATAAGGTGAAGATCGCCATCTCTA
ACAAGGAGTGGCTGGAGTACGCCCAGACCAGCGTGAAGCAC
